# Supplementary material for: Rationally designed chromosome fusion does not prevent rapid growth of Vibrio natriegens
Source: Commun Biol. 2024 May 2;7:519. doi: 10.1038/s42003-024-06234-1 (PMC11066055; doi:10.1038/s42003-024-06234-1)
Supplement: Supplementary file 4 — Supplementary Data S2 [file 42003_2024_6234_MOESM4_ESM.zip › pST_116_+_1420-1421.gb]

LOCUS       pST_116_+_1420-1       10187 bp    DNA     circular SYN 24-FEB-2024
DEFINITION  Generated by Golden Gate/Type IIS Cloning (pST_116_LVL2 cam,
            1420-1421).
ACCESSION
VERSION     .
KEYWORDS    .
SOURCE      synthetic DNA construct
  ORGANISM  synthetic DNA construct.
REFERENCE   1  (bases 1 to 10187)
  AUTHORS   .
  TITLE     Direct Submission
  JOURNAL   Exported May 16, 2023 from SnapGene 6.2.0 https://www.snapgene.com
FEATURES             Location/Qualifiers
     source          1..10187
                     /mol_type="other DNA"
                     /organism="synthetic DNA construct"
     RBS             complement(7..17)
                     /note="/created_by=daniel"
                     /note="/modified_by=danie"
                     /label="B0033"
     promoter        complement(26..101)
                     /note="Derived using Geneious Prime 2020.1.2 'Transfer 
                     Annotations' based on nucleotide similarity"
                     /note="/Alternative_Match=100.00%;
                     Adjusted-Interval-0:0/0; Ptet* (oDS_174_A_Ptet*_rev
                     (reversed))"
                     /note="/Primary_Match=100.00%; Adjusted-Interval-0:0/0;
                     Ptet* (oDS_173_A_Ptet*_fwd)"
                     /note="/Transferred_From=oDS_173_A_Ptet*_fwd"
                     /note="/Transferred_Similarity=100.00%"
                     /note="/created_by=annaf"
                     /label="Ptet*"
     regulatory      complement(36..54)
                     /note="Derived using Geneious Prime 2020.1.2 'Transfer 
                     Annotations' based on nucleotide similarity"
                     /note="/Alternative_Match=100.00%;
                     Adjusted-Interval-0:0/0; Operator (oDS_174_A_Ptet*_rev
                     (reversed))"
                     /note="/Primary_Match=100.00%; Adjusted-Interval-0:0/0;
                     Operator (oDS_173_A_Ptet*_fwd)"
                     /note="/Transferred_From=oDS_173_A_Ptet*_fwd"
                     /note="/Transferred_Similarity=100.00%"
                     /note="/created_by=annaf"
                     /label="Operator"
     regulatory      complement(61..79)
                     /note="Derived using Geneious Prime 2020.1.2 'Transfer 
                     Annotations' based on nucleotide similarity"
                     /note="/Alternative_Match=100.00%;
                     Adjusted-Interval-0:0/0; Operator (oDS_174_A_Ptet*_rev
                     (reversed))"
                     /note="/Primary_Match=100.00%; Adjusted-Interval-0:0/0;
                     Operator (oDS_173_A_Ptet*_fwd)"
                     /note="/Transferred_From=oDS_173_A_Ptet*_fwd"
                     /note="/Transferred_Similarity=100.00%"
                     /note="/created_by=annaf"
                     /label="Operator"
     promoter        106..175
                     /note="/created_by=annaf"
                     /note="/modified_by=danie"
                     /label="PTetR"
     CDS             176..799
                     /codon_start=1
                     /gene="tetR from transposon Tn10"
                     /product="tetracycline repressor TetR"
                     /note="TetR binds to the tetracycline operator tetO to
                     inhibit transcription. This inhibition can be relieved by
                     adding tetracycline or doxycycline."
                     /translation="MSRLDKSKVINSALELLNEVGIEGLTTRKLAQKLGVEQPTLYWH
                     VKNKRALLDALAIEMLDRHHTHFCPLEGESWQDFLRNNAKSFRCALLSHRDGAKVHLG
                     TRPTEKQYETLENQLAFLCQQGFSLENALYALSAVGHFTLGCVLEDQEHQVAKEERET
                     PTTDSMPPLLRQAIELFDHQGAEPAFLFGLELIICGLEKQLKCESGS"
                     /label="TetR"
     terminator      800..1061
                     /note="/created_by=annaf"
                     /note="/modified_by=annaf"
                     /label="IOT"
     promoter        1076..1110
                     /note="/created_by=Daniel"
                     /note="/modified_by=Daniel"
                     /label="P_J23106"
     RBS             1119..1131
                     /note="/created_by=Daniel"
                     /label="R_B0032"
     CDS             1138..1401
                     /codon_start=1
                     /note="/created_by=danie"
                     /translation="MNINDLIREIKNKDYTVKLSGTDSNSITQLIIRVNNDGNEYVIS
                     ESENESIVEKFISAFKNGWNQEYEDEEEFYNDMQTITLKSELN"
                     /label="ArcIIA4"
     terminator      1408..1441
                     /note="/created_by=danie"
                     /label="B1003"
     promoter        1450..1515
                     /note="/created_by=danie"
                     /note="/modified_by=danie"
                     /label="Ptet"
     gene            1516..1519
                     /gene="eno"
                     /locus_tag="PN96_01075"
                     /note="Derived using Geneious Prime 2022.2.1 'Transfer 
                     Annotations' based on nucleotide similarity"
                     /note="/Primary_Match=100.00%; Adjusted-Interval-0:0/0;
                     eno gene (oDS_1420_A_gRNA_Ter_parB_fwd)"
                     /note="/Transferred_From=oDS_1420_A_gRNA_Ter_parB_fwd"
                     /note="/Transferred_Similarity=100.00%"
     misc_feature    1520..1539
                     /note="Derived using Geneious Prime 2022.2.1 'Transfer 
                     Annotations' based on nucleotide similarity"
                     /note="/Alternative_Match=100.00%;
                     Adjusted-Interval-0:0/0; CRISPR guide 3
                     (oDS_1420_A_gRNA_Ter_parB_fwd)"
                     /note="/Alternative_Match=100.00%;
                     Adjusted-Interval-0:0/0; CRISPR guide 3
                     (oDS_1421_A_gRNA_Ter_parB_rev (reversed))"
                     /note="/Alternative_Match=100.00%;
                     Adjusted-Interval-0:0/0; CRISPR guide 3
                     (oDS_1421_A_gRNA_Ter_parB_rev (reversed))"
                     /note="/Alternative_Match=100.00%;
                     Adjusted-Interval-0:0/-14; CRISPR guide 2
                     (oDS_1420_A_gRNA_Ter_parB_fwd)"
                     /note="/Alternative_Match=100.00%;
                     Adjusted-Interval-0:0/-14; CRISPR guide 2
                     (oDS_1420_A_gRNA_Ter_parB_fwd)"
                     /note="/Alternative_Match=100.00%;
                     Adjusted-Interval-0:0/-14; CRISPR guide 2
                     (oDS_1421_A_gRNA_Ter_parB_rev (reversed))"
                     /note="/Alternative_Match=100.00%;
                     Adjusted-Interval-0:0/-14; CRISPR guide 2
                     (oDS_1421_A_gRNA_Ter_parB_rev (reversed))"
                     /note="/Doench_(2014)_Activity_Score=0.291"
                     /note="/Enzyme=SpCas9"
                     /note="/Primary_Match=100.00%; Adjusted-Interval-0:0/0;
                     CRISPR guide 3 (oDS_1420_A_gRNA_Ter_parB_fwd)"
                     /note="/Protospacer_Adjacent_Motif_(PAM)=TGG"
                     /note="/Recognition_pattern=GATCGGCAAGCAAAAACAACTGG(-6/-6)
                     "
                     /note="/Sequence_(#1)=<html>GATCG<font 
                     color=""""red""""><b>C</b></font>C<font
                     color=""""red""""><b>T</b></font><font
                     color=""""red""""><b>T</b></font>GCAAAAACAAC<font
                     color=""""red""""><b>A</b></font>GG</html>"
                     /note="/Sequence_(#2)=<html>GATCG<font 
                     color=""""red""""><b>C</b></font>C<font
                     color=""""red""""><b>T</b></font><font
                     color=""""red""""><b>T</b></font>GCAAAAACAAC<font
                     color=""""red""""><b>A</b></font>GG</html>"
                     /note="/Sequence_(#3)=<html>GATCG<font 
                     color=""""red""""><b>C</b></font>C<font
                     color=""""red""""><b>T</b></font><font
                     color=""""red""""><b>T</b></font>GCAAAAACAAC<font
                     color=""""red""""><b>A</b></font>GG</html>"
                     /note="/SpCas9=Cuts 3-4bp upstream of the PAM, displayed
                     at 3bp"
                     /note="/Target_Sequence=GATCGGCAAGCAAAAACAAC"
                     /note="/Transferred_From=oDS_1420_A_gRNA_Ter_parB_fwd"
                     /note="/Transferred_Similarity=100.00%"
                     /note="/Zhang_(2013)_Specificity_Score=97.44%"
                     /label="nonstandard type: CRISPR"
     misc_RNA        1540..1624
                     /note="/created_by=Daniel"
                     /label="gRNA Scaffold"
     gene            1540..1543
                     /locus_tag="PN96_14790"
                     /note="Derived using Geneious Prime 2022.2.1 'Transfer 
                     Annotations' based on nucleotide similarity"
                     /note="/Primary_Match=100.00%; Adjusted-Interval-0:0/0;
                     gene (oDS_1421_A_gRNA_Ter_parB_rev (reversed))"
                     /note="/Transferred_From=oDS_1421_A_gRNA_Ter_parB_rev 
                     (reversed)"
                     /note="/Transferred_Similarity=100.00%"
                     /label="gene"
     gene            complement(1540..1543)
                     /locus_tag="PN96_14790"
                     /note="Derived using Geneious Prime 2022.2.1 'Transfer 
                     Annotations' based on nucleotide similarity"
                     /note="/Primary_Match=100.00%; Adjusted-Interval-0:0/0;
                     gene (oDS_1421_A_gRNA_Ter_parB_rev (reversed))"
                     /note="/Transferred_From=oDS_1421_A_gRNA_Ter_parB_rev 
                     (reversed)"
                     /note="/Transferred_Similarity=100.00%"
                     /label="gene"
     terminator      1625..1712
                     /note="/created_by=Daniel"
     rep_origin      1754..2436
                     /note="/modified_by=Daniel"
                     /label="ORI ColE1"
     terminator      complement(2463..2571)
                     /note="/modified_by=danie"
                     /label="CamR Terminator"
     CDS             complement(2572..3231)
                     /label="CamR"
     promoter        complement(3232..3336)
                     /label="CamR Promoter"
     terminator      complement(3341..3397)
                     /note="/created_by=Daniel"
                     /label="L3S2P55"
     terminator      3698..3749
                     /note="/created_by=Daniel"
                     /label="L3S1P53"
     terminator      complement(3756..4010)
                     /note="/created_by=annaf"
                     /label="IOT"
     CDS             complement(4020..5102)
                     /codon_start=1
                     /gene="lacI"
                     /product="lac repressor"
                     /note="The lac repressor binds to the lac operator to
                     inhibit transcription in E. coli. This inhibition can be
                     relieved by adding lactose or
                     isopropyl-beta-D-thiogalactopyranoside (IPTG)."
                     /note="/modified_by=annaf"
                     /translation="MKPVTLYDVAEYAGVSYMTVSRVVNQASHVSAKTREKVEAAMVE
                     LNYIPNRVAQQLAGKQSLLIGVATSSLALHAPSQIVAAIKSRADQLGASVVVSMVERS
                     GVEACKAAVHNLLAQRVSGLIINYPLDDQDAIAVEAACTNVPALFLDVSDQTPINSII
                     YSHEDGTRLGVEHLVALGHQQIALLAGPLSSVSARLRLAGWHKYLTRNQIQPIAEREG
                     DWSAMSGFQQTMQMLNEGIVPTAMLVANDQMALGAMRAITESGLRVGADISVVGYDDT
                     EDSSCYIPPLTTIKQDFRLLGQTSVDRLLQLSQGQAVKGNQLLPVSLVKRKTTLAPNT
                     QTASPRALADSLMQLARQVSRLESGQ"
                     /label="LacI"
     promoter        complement(5103..5172)
                     /note="/created_by=annaf"
                     /label="PLacI"
     promoter        5177..5232
                     /note="Derived using Geneious Prime 2020.1.2 'Transfer 
                     Annotations' based on nucleotide similarity"
                     /note="/Alternative_Match=100.00%;
                     Adjusted-Interval-0:0/0; Ptac (oDS_176_A_Ptac_rev
                     (reversed))"
                     /note="/Primary_Match=100.00%; Adjusted-Interval-0:0/0;
                     Ptac (oDS_175_A_Ptac_fwd)"
                     /note="/Transferred_From=oDS_175_A_Ptac_fwd"
                     /note="/Transferred_Similarity=100.00%"
                     /note="/created_by=annaf"
                     /label="Ptac"
     RBS             5241..5252
                     /note="/created_by=Daniel"
                     /note="/modified_by=Daniel"
                     /label="R_B0034"
     CDS             5259..5849
                     /note="/created_by=danie"
                     /label="Tfox V. cholerae"
     terminator      5856..5894
                     /note="/created_by=danie"
                     /label="B1006"
     terminator      complement(5907..6035)
                     /note="/modified_by=Daniel"
                     /label="B0015"
     stem_loop       complement(5981..6024)
     CDS             complement(6080..10187)
                     /note="/created_by=Daniel"
                     /label="Cas9"
ORIGIN      
        1 tgattagtcc tgtgtgactc tagtagtgct cagtatctct atcactgata gggatgtcaa
       61 tctctatcac tgatagggag gtcagtgcgt cctgctgaaa acagccgaat ggcgcaaaac
      121 ctttcgcggt atggcatgat agcgcccgga agagagtcaa ttcagggtgg tgaatatgtc
      181 cagattagat aaaagtaaag tgattaacag cgcattagag ctgcttaatg aggtcggaat
      241 cgaaggttta acaacccgta aactcgccca gaagctaggt gtagagcagc ctacattgta
      301 ttggcatgta aaaaataagc gggctttgct cgacgcctta gccattgaga tgttagatag
      361 gcaccatact cacttttgcc ctttagaagg ggaaagctgg caagattttt tacgtaataa
      421 cgctaaaagt tttagatgtg ctttactaag tcatcgcgat ggagcaaaag tacatttagg
      481 tacacggcct acagaaaaac agtatgaaac tctcgaaaat caattagcct ttttatgcca
      541 acaaggtttt tcactagaga atgcattata tgcactcagc gctgtggggc attttacttt
      601 aggttgcgta ttggaagatc aagagcatca agtcgctaaa gaagaaaggg aaacacctac
      661 tactgatagt atgccgccat tattacgaca agctatcgaa ttatttgatc accaaggtgc
      721 agagccagcc ttcttattcg gccttgaatt gatcatatgc ggattagaaa aacaacttaa
      781 atgtgaaagt gggtcctgat aaggatccta attggtaacg aatcagaatt gacggctcga
      841 gggagtagca tagggtttgc agaatccctg cttcgtccat ttgacaggca cattatgcat
      901 cgatgataag ctgtcaaaca tgagcagatc ctctacgccg gacgcatcgt ggccggcatc
      961 accggcgcca caggtgcggt tgctggcgcc tatatcgccg acatcaccga tggggaagat
     1021 cgggctcgcc acttcgggct catgagcaaa tattttatct gagctccaat gggagtttac
     1081 ggctagctca gtcctaggta tagtgctagc tactagagtc acacaggaaa gtaatcaatg
     1141 aacattaacg acctcatacg agagattaag aacaaagatt acaccgtcaa actgtcagga
     1201 actgatagta actcaatcac ccagcttatt atcagggtaa acaatgatgg gaatgaatat
     1261 gtgatatctg agagcgaaaa cgagtctatc gtcgagaaat tcatttccgc ttttaagaac
     1321 gggtggaatc aggaatatga ggatgaagaa gaattttaca atgacatgca gacgatcacg
     1381 ttgaaaagtg aactgaacta agcttaacgc caaaaacccc gcttcggcgg ggtttttccg
     1441 ccgctgcttc aaatcactgt aatgatctta attcctaatt tttgttgaca ctctatcatt
     1501 gatagagtta ttttagtccg atcggcaagc aaaaacaacg tttcagagct atgctggaaa
     1561 cagcatagca agttgaaata aggctagtcc gttatcaact tgaaaaagtg gcaccgagtc
     1621 ggtgcttttt tctcggtacc aaattccaga aaagaggcct cccgaaaggg gggccttttt
     1681 tcgttttggt ccaccctgca cgataacact gaggtagctg cgattagaca gccagcagct
     1741 gaaccgtaaa aaaggccgcg ttgctggcgt ttttccacag gctccgcccc cctgacgagc
     1801 atcacaaaaa tcgacgctca agtcagaggt ggcgaaaccc gacaggacta taaagatacc
     1861 aggcgtttcc ccctggaagc tccctcgtgc gctctcctgt tccgaccctg ccgcttaccg
     1921 gatacctgtc cgcctttctc ccttcgggaa gcgtggcgct ttctcatagc tcacgctgta
     1981 ggtatctcag ttcggtgtag gtcgttcgct ccaagctggg ctgtgtgcac gaaccccccg
     2041 ttcagcccga ccgctgcgcc ttatccggta actatcgtct tgagtccaac ccggtaagac
     2101 acgacttatc gccactggca gcagccactg gtaacaggat tagcagagcg aggtatgtag
     2161 gcggtgctac agagttcttg aagtggtggc ctaactacgg ctacactaga agaacagtat
     2221 ttggtatctg cgctctgctg aagccagtta ccttcggaaa aagagttggt agctcttgat
     2281 ccggcaaaca aaccaccgct ggtagcggtg gtttttttgt ttgcaagcag cagattacgc
     2341 gcagaaaaaa aggatctcaa gaagatcctt tgatcttttc tacggggtct gacgctcagt
     2401 ggaacgaaaa ctcacgttaa gggattttgg tcatgagatt atcaaaaagg atcttcactg
     2461 ctaccaataa aaaacgcccg gcggcaaccg agcgttctga acaaatccag atggagttct
     2521 gaggtcatta ctggatctat caacaggagt ccaagcgagc tcgatatcaa attacgcccc
     2581 gccctgccac tcatcgcagt actgttgtaa ttcattaagc attctgccga catggaagcc
     2641 atcacaaacg gcatgatgaa cctgaatcgc cagcggcatc agcaccttgt cgccttgcgt
     2701 ataatatttg cccatggtga aaacgggggc gaagaagttg tccatattgg ccacgtttaa
     2761 atcaaaactg gtgaaactca cccagggatt ggctgaaacg aaaaacatat tctcaataaa
     2821 ccctttaggg aaataggcca ggttttcacc gtaacacgcc acatcttgcg aatatatgtg
     2881 tagaaactgc cggaaatcgt cgtggtattc actccagagc gatgaaaacg tttcagtttg
     2941 ctcatggaaa acggtgtaac aagggtgaac actatcccat atcaccagct caccgtcttt
     3001 cattgccata cgaaattccg gatgagcatt catcaggcgg gcaagaatgt gaataaaggc
     3061 cggataaaac ttgtgcttat ttttctttac ggtctttaaa aaggccgtaa tatccagctg
     3121 aacggtctgg ttataggtac attgagcaac tgactgaaat gcctcaaaat gttctttacg
     3181 atgccattgg gatatatcaa cggtggtata tccagtgatt tttttctcca ttttagcttc
     3241 cttagctcct gaaaatctcg ataactcaaa aaatacgccc ggtagtgatc ttatttcatt
     3301 atggtgaaag ttggaacctc ttacgtgccc gatcaaaaca ggaccaaaac gaaaaaagac
     3361 gcttttcagc gtcttattgt tcgtctttgg taccgagctg tgtctgtggc tgagagagca
     3421 ggtacaagat aaacccgtct atattctcaa attctttcac tatcgcactt gttttatgtg
     3481 aagtccagat atggactctg gaacccaact cggagctctg cgggtagagc gtcaaccatt
     3541 cgaacgttgc gcggtcttcg gagaaccgta agaggtaata tactccgata ttcatttcag
     3601 cggtagctga gtccgtcagt tgatacggtg cgtacccgga gcaaatagga gaggcggttg
     3661 tagtgggggg aatggatagc aagctgcggg tagacctcca attattgaag gcctcccaaa
     3721 tcggggggcc ttttttattg ataacaaaag gagctcagat aaaatatttg ctcatgagcc
     3781 cgaagtggcg agcccgatct tccccatcgg tgatgtcggc gatataggcg ccagcaaccg
     3841 cacctgtggc gccggtgatg ccggccacga tgcgtccggc gtagaggatc tgctcatgtt
     3901 tgacagctta tcatcgatgc ataatgtgcc tgtcaaatgg acgaagcagg gattctgcaa
     3961 accctatgct actccctcga gccgtcaatt gtctgattcg ttaccaatta ggatccttat
     4021 cactgcccgc tttccagtcg ggaaacctgt cgtgccagct gcattaatga atcggccaac
     4081 gcgcggggag aggcggtttg cgtattgggc gccagggtgg tttttctttt caccagtgag
     4141 actggcaaca gctgattgcc cttcaccgcc tggccctgag agagttgcag caagcggtcc
     4201 acgctggttt gccccagcag gcgaaaatcc tgtttgatgg tggttaacgg cgggatataa
     4261 catgagctat cttcggtatc gtcgtatccc actaccgaga tatccgcacc aacgcgcagc
     4321 ccggactcgg taatggcgcg cattgcgccc agcgccatct gatcgttggc aaccagcatc
     4381 gcagtgggaa cgatgccctc attcagcatt tgcatggttt gttgaaaacc ggacatggca
     4441 ctccagtcgc cttcccgttc cgctatcggc tgaatttgat tgcgagtgag atatttatgc
     4501 cagccagcca gacgcagacg cgccgagaca gaacttaatg ggcccgctaa cagcgcgatt
     4561 tgctggtgac ccaatgcgac cagatgctcc acgcccagtc gcgtaccgtc ctcatgggag
     4621 taaataatac tgttgatggg tgtctggtca gagacatcaa gaaataacgc cggaacatta
     4681 gtgcaggcag cttccacagc aatggcatcc tggtcatcca gcggatagtt aatgatcagc
     4741 ccactgacgc gttgcgcgag aagattgtgc accgccgctt tacaggcttc gacgccgctt
     4801 cgttctacca tcgacaccac cacgctggca cccagttgat cggcgcgaga tttaatcgcc
     4861 gcgacaattt gcgacggcgc gtgcagggcc agactggagg tggcaacgcc aatcagcaac
     4921 gactgtttgc ccgccagttg ttgtgccacg cggttgggaa tgtaattcag ctccaccatc
     4981 gccgcttcca ctttttcccg cgttttcgca gaaacgtggc tggcctggtt caccacgcgg
     5041 gaaacggtca tataagagac accggcatac tctgcgacat cgtataacgt tactggtttc
     5101 atattcacca ccctgaattg actctcttcc gggcgctatc atgccatacc gcgaaaggtt
     5161 ttgcgccatt cggctgtgtt gacaattaat catcggctcg tataatgtgt ggaattgtga
     5221 gcgctcacaa tttactagag aaagaggaga aataatcaat ggatatgaat gagcaacagt
     5281 ttttcgacta cgtaactaag tttggcgcct accaaaaacg ctcgatgttt ggtggtattg
     5341 gcttgtttca acacgacgct atgtatgtgt tggtcagtga agaccgcatt tttgtgcgtg
     5401 gtggagaaga gctcgaccct gagctcttgg ccttagggtg cgagaaatat cgccatgtta
     5461 aaaaacagac aacggcaacc gtaaactatt acgacatcac tgaactgtat gagcaacatc
     5521 accctgagct agactcgatt attgaacgct cgattcagtt ttctgtgaat cagcgggaat
     5581 ttcaacgctc agcagccagt cgtcgtctac gggatttacc caatatgcaa ctgactttgg
     5641 agcgtatggt aaaaaaagcg ggcattgacg atgtggaaac ttttatgagc ctcggtgcgc
     5701 cagaagtgtt taataaggtg cgtcaagctt atggaagtga tgtcgatgta aaactactgt
     5761 ggaagtttgc gggtgcgatt gaaggcattc actggaaact gctgcaagag ccgcgtaagc
     5821 gccaactgtt agaaagttgt cagcagcgtg cttaaaaaaa aaaaccccgc ccctgacagg
     5881 gcggggtttt ttttcgctta ctagcgtata aacgcagaaa ggcccacccg aaggtgagcc
     5941 agtgtgactc tagtagagag cgttcaccga caaacaacag ataaaacgaa aggcccagtc
     6001 tttcgactga gcctttcgtt ttatttgatg cctggttacc cctaagcagc cagagcgtag
     6061 ttttcgtcgt tagcagctaa agcgtcacct cctagctgac tcaaatcaat gcgtgtttca
     6121 taaagaccag tgatggattg atggataaga gtggcatcta aaacttcttt tgtagacgta
     6181 tatcgtttac gatcaattgt tgtatcaaaa tatttaaaag cagcgggagc tccaagattc
     6241 gtcaacgtaa ataaatgaat aatattttct gcttgttcac gtattggttt gtctctatgt
     6301 ttgttatatg cactaagaac tttatctaaa ttggcatctg ctaaaataac acgcttagaa
     6361 aattcactga tttgctcaat aatctcatct aaataatgct tatgctgctc cacaaacaat
     6421 tgtttttgtt cgttatcttc tggactaccc ttcaactttt cataatgact agctaaatat
     6481 aaaaaattca catatttgct tggcagagcc agctcatttc ctttttgtaa ttctccggca
     6541 ctagccagca tccgtttacg accgttttct aactcaaaaa gactatattt aggtagttta
     6601 atgattaagt cttttttaac ttccttatat cctttagctt ctaaaaagtc aatcggattt
     6661 ttttcaaagg aacttctttc cataattgtg atccctagta actctttaac ggattttaac
     6721 ttcttcgatt tccctttttc caccttagca accactagga ctgaataagc taccgttgga
     6781 ctatcaaaac caccatattt ttttggatcc cagtcttttt tacgagcaat aagcttgtcc
     6841 gaatttcttt ttggtaaaat tgactccttg gagaatccgc ctgtctgtac ttctgttttc
     6901 ttgacaatat tgacttgggg catggacaat actttgcgca ctgtggcaaa atctcgccct
     6961 ttatcccaga caatttctcc agtttcccca ttagtttcga ttagagggcg tttgcgaatc
     7021 tctccatttg caagtgtaat ttctgttttg aagaagttca tgatattaga gtaaaagaaa
     7081 tattttgcgg ttgctttgcc tatttcttgc tcagacttag caatcatttt acgaacatca
     7141 taaactttat aatcaccata gacaaactcc gattcaagtt ttggatattt cttaatcaaa
     7201 gcagttccaa cgacggcatt tagatacgca tcatgggcat gatggtaatt gttaatctca
     7261 cgtactttat agaattggaa atcttttcgg aagtcagaaa ctaatttaga ttttaaggta
     7321 atcactttaa cctctcgaat aagtttatca ttttcatcgt atttagtatt catgcgacta
     7381 tccaaaattt gtgccacatg cttagtgatt tggcgagttt caaccaattg gcgtttgata
     7441 aaaccagctt tatcaagttc actcaaacct ccacgttcag ctttcgttaa attatcaaac
     7501 ttacgttgag tgattaactt ggcgtttaga agttgtctcc aatagttttt catctttttg
     7561 actacttctt cacttggaac gttatccgat ttaccacgat ttttatcaga acgcgttaag
     7621 accttattgt ctattgaatc gtctttaagg aaactttgtg gaacaatgtg atcgacatca
     7681 taatcactta aacgattaat atctaattct tggtccacat acatgtctct tccattttgg
     7741 agataataga gatagagctt ttcattttgc aattgagtat tttcaacagg atgctcttta
     7801 agaatctgac ttcctaattc tttgatacct tcttcgattc gtttcatacg ctctcgcgaa
     7861 tttttctggc ccttttgagt tgtctgattt tcacgtgcca tttcaataac gatattttct
     7921 ggcttatgcc gccccattac tttgaccaat tcatcaacaa cttttacagt ctgtaaaata
     7981 ccttttttaa tagcagggct accagctaaa tttgcaatat gttcatgtaa actatcgcct
     8041 tgtccagaca cttgtgcttt ttgaatgtct tctttaaatg tcaaactatc atcatggatc
     8101 agctgcataa aattgcgatt ggcaaaacca tctgatttca aaaaatctaa tattgttttg
     8161 ccagattgct tatccctaat accattaatc aattttcgag acaaacgtcc ccaaccagta
     8221 taacggcgac gtttaagctg tttcatcacc ttatcatcaa agaggtgagc atatgtttta
     8281 agtctttcct caatcatctc cctatcttca aataaggtca atgttaaaac aatatcctct
     8341 aagatatctt cattttcttc attatccaaa aaatctttat ctttaataat ttttagcaaa
     8401 tcatggtagg tacctaatga agcattaaat ctatcttcaa ctcctgaaat ttcaacacta
     8461 tcaaaacatt ctattttttt gaaataatct tcttttaatt gcttaacggt tacttttcga
     8521 tttgttttga agagtaaatc aacaatggct ttcttctgtt cacctgaaag aaatgctggt
     8581 tttcgcattc cttcagtaac atatttgacc tttgtcaatt cgttataaac cgtaaaatac
     8641 tcataaagca aactatgttt tggtagtact ttttcatttg gaagattttt atcaaagttt
     8701 gtcatgcgtt caataaatga ttgagctgaa gcacctttat cgacaacttc ttcaaaattc
     8761 catggggtaa ttgtttcttc agacttccga gtcatccatg caaaacgact attgccacgc
     8821 gccaatggac caacataata aggaattcga aaagtcaaga ttttttcaat cttctcacga
     8881 ttgtctttta aaaatggata aaagtcttct tgtcttctca aaatagcatg cagctcaccc
     8941 aagtgaattt gatggggaat agagccgttg tcaaaggtcc gttgcttgcg cagcaaatct
     9001 tcacgattta gtttcaccaa taattcctca gtaccatcca ttttttctaa aattggtttg
     9061 ataaatttat aaaattcttc ttggctagct cccccatcaa tataacctgc atatccgttt
     9121 tttgattgat caaaaaagat ttctttatac ttttctggaa gttgttgtcg aactaaagct
     9181 tttaaaagag tcaagtcttg atgatgttca tcgtagcgtt taatcattga agctgatagg
     9241 ggagccttag ttatttcagt atttactctt aggatatctg aaagtaaaat agcatctgat
     9301 aaattcttag ctgccaaaaa caaatcagca tattgatctc caatttgcgc caataaatta
     9361 tctaaatcat catcgtaagt atcttttgaa agctgtaatt tagcatcttc tgccaaatca
     9421 aaatttgatt taaaattagg ggtcaaaccc aatgacaaag caatgagatt cccaaataag
     9481 ccatttttct tctcaccggg gagctgagca atgagatttt ctaatcgtct tgatttactc
     9541 aatcgtgcag aaagaatcgc tttagcatct actccacttg cgttaatagg gttttcttca
     9601 aataattgat tgtaggtttg taccaactgg ataaatagtt tgtccacatc actattatca
     9661 ggatttaaat ctccctcaat caaaaaatga ccacgaaact taatcatatg cgctaaggcc
     9721 aaatagatta agcgcaaatc cgctttatca gtagaatcta ccaatttttt tcgcagatga
     9781 tagatagttg gatatttctc atgataagca acttcatcta ctatatttcc aaaaatagga
     9841 tgacgttcat gcttcttgtc ttcttccacc aaaaaagact cttcaagtcg atgaaagaaa
     9901 ctatcatcta ctttcgccat ctcatttgaa aaaatctcct gtagataaca aatacgattc
     9961 ttccgacgtg tataccttct acgagctgtc cgtttcagac gagtcgcttc cgctgtctct
    10021 ccactgtcaa ataaaagagc ccctataaga ttttttttga tactgtggcg gtctgtattt
    10081 cccagaacct tgaacttttt agacggaacc ttatattcat cagtgatcac cgcccatccg
    10141 acgctatttg tgccgatatc taagcctatt gagtatttct tatccat
//
