# Supplementary material for: Rationally designed chromosome fusion does not prevent rapid growth of Vibrio natriegens
Source: Commun Biol. 2024 May 2;7:519. doi: 10.1038/s42003-024-06234-1 (PMC11066055; doi:10.1038/s42003-024-06234-1)
Supplement: Supplementary file 4 — Supplementary Data S2 [file 42003_2024_6234_MOESM4_ESM.zip › pST_116_+_892_893.gb]

LOCUS       pST_116_+892_893       10187 bp    DNA     circular SYN 24-FEB-2024
DEFINITION  Golden Gate/Type IIS Cloning ligation product.
ACCESSION
VERSION     .
KEYWORDS    .
SOURCE      synthetic DNA construct
  ORGANISM  synthetic DNA construct.
REFERENCE   1  (bases 1 to 10187)
  AUTHORS   .
  TITLE     Direct Submission
  JOURNAL   Exported May 16, 2023 from SnapGene 6.2.0 https://www.snapgene.com
FEATURES             Location/Qualifiers
     source          1..10187
                     /mol_type="other DNA"
                     /organism="synthetic DNA construct"
     RBS             complement(7..17)
                     /note="/created_by=daniel"
                     /note="/modified_by=danie"
                     /label="B0033"
     promoter        complement(26..101)
                     /note="Derived using Geneious Prime 2020.1.2 'Transfer 
                     Annotations' based on nucleotide similarity"
                     /note="/Alternative_Match=100.00%;
                     Adjusted-Interval-0:0/0; Ptet* (oDS_174_A_Ptet*_rev
                     (reversed))"
                     /note="/Primary_Match=100.00%; Adjusted-Interval-0:0/0; 
                     Ptet* (oDS_173_A_Ptet*_fwd)"
                     /note="/Transferred_From=oDS_173_A_Ptet*_fwd"
                     /note="/Transferred_Similarity=100.00%"
                     /note="/created_by=annaf"
                     /label="Ptet*"
     regulatory      complement(36..54)
                     /note="Derived using Geneious Prime 2020.1.2 'Transfer 
                     Annotations' based on nucleotide similarity"
                     /note="/Alternative_Match=100.00%;
                     Adjusted-Interval-0:0/0; Operator (oDS_174_A_Ptet*_rev
                     (reversed))"
                     /note="/Primary_Match=100.00%; Adjusted-Interval-0:0/0; 
                     Operator (oDS_173_A_Ptet*_fwd)"
                     /note="/Transferred_From=oDS_173_A_Ptet*_fwd"
                     /note="/Transferred_Similarity=100.00%"
                     /note="/created_by=annaf"
                     /label="Operator"
     regulatory      complement(61..79)
                     /note="Derived using Geneious Prime 2020.1.2 'Transfer 
                     Annotations' based on nucleotide similarity"
                     /note="/Alternative_Match=100.00%;
                     Adjusted-Interval-0:0/0; Operator (oDS_174_A_Ptet*_rev
                     (reversed))"
                     /note="/Primary_Match=100.00%; Adjusted-Interval-0:0/0; 
                     Operator (oDS_173_A_Ptet*_fwd)"
                     /note="/Transferred_From=oDS_173_A_Ptet*_fwd"
                     /note="/Transferred_Similarity=100.00%"
                     /note="/created_by=annaf"
                     /label="Operator"
     promoter        106..175
                     /note="/created_by=annaf"
                     /note="/modified_by=danie"
                     /label="PTetR"
     CDS             176..799
                     /codon_start=1
                     /gene="tetR from transposon Tn10"
                     /product="tetracycline repressor TetR"
                     /note="TetR binds to the tetracycline operator tetO to
                     inhibit transcription. This inhibition can be relieved by
                     adding tetracycline or doxycycline."
                     /translation="MSRLDKSKVINSALELLNEVGIEGLTTRKLAQKLGVEQPTLYWH
                     VKNKRALLDALAIEMLDRHHTHFCPLEGESWQDFLRNNAKSFRCALLSHRDGAKVHLG
                     TRPTEKQYETLENQLAFLCQQGFSLENALYALSAVGHFTLGCVLEDQEHQVAKEERET
                     PTTDSMPPLLRQAIELFDHQGAEPAFLFGLELIICGLEKQLKCESGS"
                     /label="TetR"
     terminator      800..1061
                     /note="/created_by=annaf"
                     /note="/modified_by=annaf"
                     /label="IOT"
     promoter        1076..1110
                     /note="/created_by=Daniel"
                     /note="/modified_by=Daniel"
                     /label="P_J23106"
     RBS             1119..1131
                     /note="/created_by=Daniel"
                     /label="R_B0032"
     CDS             1138..1401
                     /codon_start=1
                     /note="/created_by=danie"
                     /translation="MNINDLIREIKNKDYTVKLSGTDSNSITQLIIRVNNDGNEYVIS
                     ESENESIVEKFISAFKNGWNQEYEDEEEFYNDMQTITLKSELN"
                     /label="ArcIIA4"
     terminator      1408..1441
                     /note="/created_by=danie"
                     /label="B1003"
     promoter        1450..1515
                     /note="/created_by=danie"
                     /note="/modified_by=danie"
                     /label="Ptet"
     promoter        1516..1519
                     /note="Derived using Geneious Prime 2022.0.2 'Transfer 
                     Annotations' based on nucleotide similarity"
                     /note="/Primary_Match=100.00%; Adjusted-Interval-0:0/0; 
                     J23100 different Spacer (oDS_892_A_gRNA_rctB_1_fwd)"
                     /note="/Transferred_From=oDS_892_A_gRNA_rctB_1_fwd"
                     /note="/Transferred_Similarity=100.00%"
                     /note="/created_by=Daniel"
                     /note="/modified_by=Daniel"
                     /label="J23100 different Spacer"
     misc_feature    1520..1539
                     /note="Derived using Geneious Prime 2022.0.2 'Transfer 
                     Annotations' based on nucleotide similarity"
                     /note="/Alternative_Match=100.00%;
                     Adjusted-Interval-0:0/0; CRISPR guide 4
                     (oDS_892_A_gRNA_rctB_1_fwd)"
                     /note="/Alternative_Match=100.00%;
                     Adjusted-Interval-0:8/0; CRISPR guide 5
                     (oDS_892_A_gRNA_rctB_1_fwd)"
                     /note="/Alternative_Match=100.00%;
                     Adjusted-Interval-0:8/0; CRISPR guide 5
                     (oDS_892_A_gRNA_rctB_1_fwd)"
                     /note="/Doench_(2014)_Activity_Score=0.217"
                     /note="/Enzyme=SpCas9"
                     /note="/Primary_Match=100.00%; Adjusted-Interval-0:0/0; 
                     CRISPR guide 4 (oDS_892_A_gRNA_rctB_1_fwd)"
                     /note="/Protospacer_Adjacent_Motif_(PAM)=AGG"
                     /note="/Recognition_pattern=CTATCTATTAATCATCAGAAAGG(-6/-6)
                     "
                     /note="/SpCas9=Cuts 3-4bp upstream of the PAM, displayed
                     at 3bp"
                     /note="/Target_Sequence=CTATCTATTAATCATCAGAA"
                     /note="/Transferred_From=oDS_892_A_gRNA_rctB_1_fwd"
                     /note="/Transferred_Similarity=100.00%"
                     /note="/Zhang_(2013)_Specificity_Score=100.00%"
                     /label="nonstandard type: CRISPR"
     misc_RNA        1540..1624
                     /note="/created_by=Daniel"
                     /label="gRNA Scaffold"
     terminator      1625..1712
                     /note="/created_by=Daniel"
     rep_origin      1754..2436
                     /note="/modified_by=Daniel"
                     /label="ORI ColE1"
     terminator      complement(2463..2571)
                     /note="/modified_by=danie"
                     /label="CamR Terminator"
     CDS             complement(2572..3231)
                     /label="CamR"
     promoter        complement(3232..3336)
                     /label="CamR Promoter"
     terminator      complement(3341..3397)
                     /note="/created_by=Daniel"
                     /label="L3S2P55"
     terminator      3698..3749
                     /note="/created_by=Daniel"
                     /label="L3S1P53"
     terminator      complement(3756..4010)
                     /note="/created_by=annaf"
                     /label="IOT"
     CDS             complement(4020..5102)
                     /codon_start=1
                     /gene="lacI"
                     /product="lac repressor"
                     /note="The lac repressor binds to the lac operator to
                     inhibit transcription in E. coli. This inhibition can be
                     relieved by adding lactose or
                     isopropyl-beta-D-thiogalactopyranoside (IPTG)."
                     /note="/modified_by=annaf"
                     /translation="MKPVTLYDVAEYAGVSYMTVSRVVNQASHVSAKTREKVEAAMVE
                     LNYIPNRVAQQLAGKQSLLIGVATSSLALHAPSQIVAAIKSRADQLGASVVVSMVERS
                     GVEACKAAVHNLLAQRVSGLIINYPLDDQDAIAVEAACTNVPALFLDVSDQTPINSII
                     YSHEDGTRLGVEHLVALGHQQIALLAGPLSSVSARLRLAGWHKYLTRNQIQPIAEREG
                     DWSAMSGFQQTMQMLNEGIVPTAMLVANDQMALGAMRAITESGLRVGADISVVGYDDT
                     EDSSCYIPPLTTIKQDFRLLGQTSVDRLLQLSQGQAVKGNQLLPVSLVKRKTTLAPNT
                     QTASPRALADSLMQLARQVSRLESGQ"
                     /label="LacI"
     promoter        complement(5103..5172)
                     /note="/created_by=annaf"
                     /label="PLacI"
     promoter        5177..5232
                     /note="Derived using Geneious Prime 2020.1.2 'Transfer 
                     Annotations' based on nucleotide similarity"
                     /note="/Alternative_Match=100.00%;
                     Adjusted-Interval-0:0/0; Ptac (oDS_176_A_Ptac_rev
                     (reversed))"
                     /note="/Primary_Match=100.00%; Adjusted-Interval-0:0/0; 
                     Ptac (oDS_175_A_Ptac_fwd)"
                     /note="/Transferred_From=oDS_175_A_Ptac_fwd"
                     /note="/Transferred_Similarity=100.00%"
                     /note="/created_by=annaf"
                     /label="Ptac"
     CDS             5259..5849
                     /note="/created_by=danie"
                     /label="Tfox V. cholerae"
     terminator      5856..5894
                     /note="/created_by=danie"
                     /label="B1006"
     terminator      complement(5907..6035)
                     /note="/modified_by=Daniel"
                     /label="B0015"
     stem_loop       complement(5981..6024)
     CDS             complement(6080..10187)
                     /note="/created_by=Daniel"
                     /label="Cas9"
ORIGIN      
        1 tgattagtcc tgtgtgactc tagtagtgct cagtatctct atcactgata gggatgtcaa
       61 tctctatcac tgatagggag gtcagtgcgt cctgctgaaa acagccgaat ggcgcaaaac
      121 ctttcgcggt atggcatgat agcgcccgga agagagtcaa ttcagggtgg tgaatatgtc
      181 cagattagat aaaagtaaag tgattaacag cgcattagag ctgcttaatg aggtcggaat
      241 cgaaggttta acaacccgta aactcgccca gaagctaggt gtagagcagc ctacattgta
      301 ttggcatgta aaaaataagc gggctttgct cgacgcctta gccattgaga tgttagatag
      361 gcaccatact cacttttgcc ctttagaagg ggaaagctgg caagattttt tacgtaataa
      421 cgctaaaagt tttagatgtg ctttactaag tcatcgcgat ggagcaaaag tacatttagg
      481 tacacggcct acagaaaaac agtatgaaac tctcgaaaat caattagcct ttttatgcca
      541 acaaggtttt tcactagaga atgcattata tgcactcagc gctgtggggc attttacttt
      601 aggttgcgta ttggaagatc aagagcatca agtcgctaaa gaagaaaggg aaacacctac
      661 tactgatagt atgccgccat tattacgaca agctatcgaa ttatttgatc accaaggtgc
      721 agagccagcc ttcttattcg gccttgaatt gatcatatgc ggattagaaa aacaacttaa
      781 atgtgaaagt gggtcctgat aaggatccta attggtaacg aatcagaatt gacggctcga
      841 gggagtagca tagggtttgc agaatccctg cttcgtccat ttgacaggca cattatgcat
      901 cgatgataag ctgtcaaaca tgagcagatc ctctacgccg gacgcatcgt ggccggcatc
      961 accggcgcca caggtgcggt tgctggcgcc tatatcgccg acatcaccga tggggaagat
     1021 cgggctcgcc acttcgggct catgagcaaa tattttatct gagctccaat gggagtttac
     1081 ggctagctca gtcctaggta tagtgctagc tactagagtc acacaggaaa gtaatcaatg
     1141 aacattaacg acctcatacg agagattaag aacaaagatt acaccgtcaa actgtcagga
     1201 actgatagta actcaatcac ccagcttatt atcagggtaa acaatgatgg gaatgaatat
     1261 gtgatatctg agagcgaaaa cgagtctatc gtcgagaaat tcatttccgc ttttaagaac
     1321 gggtggaatc aggaatatga ggatgaagaa gaattttaca atgacatgca gacgatcacg
     1381 ttgaaaagtg aactgaacta agcttaacgc caaaaacccc gcttcggcgg ggtttttccg
     1441 ccgctgcttc aaatcactgt aatgatctta attcctaatt tttgttgaca ctctatcatt
     1501 gatagagtta ttttagtccc tatctattaa tcatcagaag tttcagagct atgctggaaa
     1561 cagcatagca agttgaaata aggctagtcc gttatcaact tgaaaaagtg gcaccgagtc
     1621 ggtgcttttt tctcggtacc aaattccaga aaagaggcct cccgaaaggg gggccttttt
     1681 tcgttttggt ccaccctgca cgataacact gaggtagctg cgattagaca gccagcagct
     1741 gaaccgtaaa aaaggccgcg ttgctggcgt ttttccacag gctccgcccc cctgacgagc
     1801 atcacaaaaa tcgacgctca agtcagaggt ggcgaaaccc gacaggacta taaagatacc
     1861 aggcgtttcc ccctggaagc tccctcgtgc gctctcctgt tccgaccctg ccgcttaccg
     1921 gatacctgtc cgcctttctc ccttcgggaa gcgtggcgct ttctcatagc tcacgctgta
     1981 ggtatctcag ttcggtgtag gtcgttcgct ccaagctggg ctgtgtgcac gaaccccccg
     2041 ttcagcccga ccgctgcgcc ttatccggta actatcgtct tgagtccaac ccggtaagac
     2101 acgacttatc gccactggca gcagccactg gtaacaggat tagcagagcg aggtatgtag
     2161 gcggtgctac agagttcttg aagtggtggc ctaactacgg ctacactaga agaacagtat
     2221 ttggtatctg cgctctgctg aagccagtta ccttcggaaa aagagttggt agctcttgat
     2281 ccggcaaaca aaccaccgct ggtagcggtg gtttttttgt ttgcaagcag cagattacgc
     2341 gcagaaaaaa aggatctcaa gaagatcctt tgatcttttc tacggggtct gacgctcagt
     2401 ggaacgaaaa ctcacgttaa gggattttgg tcatgagatt atcaaaaagg atcttcactg
     2461 ctaccaataa aaaacgcccg gcggcaaccg agcgttctga acaaatccag atggagttct
     2521 gaggtcatta ctggatctat caacaggagt ccaagcgagc tcgatatcaa attacgcccc
     2581 gccctgccac tcatcgcagt actgttgtaa ttcattaagc attctgccga catggaagcc
     2641 atcacaaacg gcatgatgaa cctgaatcgc cagcggcatc agcaccttgt cgccttgcgt
     2701 ataatatttg cccatggtga aaacgggggc gaagaagttg tccatattgg ccacgtttaa
     2761 atcaaaactg gtgaaactca cccagggatt ggctgaaacg aaaaacatat tctcaataaa
     2821 ccctttaggg aaataggcca ggttttcacc gtaacacgcc acatcttgcg aatatatgtg
     2881 tagaaactgc cggaaatcgt cgtggtattc actccagagc gatgaaaacg tttcagtttg
     2941 ctcatggaaa acggtgtaac aagggtgaac actatcccat atcaccagct caccgtcttt
     3001 cattgccata cgaaattccg gatgagcatt catcaggcgg gcaagaatgt gaataaaggc
     3061 cggataaaac ttgtgcttat ttttctttac ggtctttaaa aaggccgtaa tatccagctg
     3121 aacggtctgg ttataggtac attgagcaac tgactgaaat gcctcaaaat gttctttacg
     3181 atgccattgg gatatatcaa cggtggtata tccagtgatt tttttctcca ttttagcttc
     3241 cttagctcct gaaaatctcg ataactcaaa aaatacgccc ggtagtgatc ttatttcatt
     3301 atggtgaaag ttggaacctc ttacgtgccc gatcaaaaca ggaccaaaac gaaaaaagac
     3361 gcttttcagc gtcttattgt tcgtctttgg taccgagctg tgtctgtggc tgagagagca
     3421 ggtacaagat aaacccgtct atattctcaa attctttcac tatcgcactt gttttatgtg
     3481 aagtccagat atggactctg gaacccaact cggagctctg cgggtagagc gtcaaccatt
     3541 cgaacgttgc gcggtcttcg gagaaccgta agaggtaata tactccgata ttcatttcag
     3601 cggtagctga gtccgtcagt tgatacggtg cgtacccgga gcaaatagga gaggcggttg
     3661 tagtgggggg aatggatagc aagctgcggg tagacctcca attattgaag gcctcccaaa
     3721 tcggggggcc ttttttattg ataacaaaag gagctcagat aaaatatttg ctcatgagcc
     3781 cgaagtggcg agcccgatct tccccatcgg tgatgtcggc gatataggcg ccagcaaccg
     3841 cacctgtggc gccggtgatg ccggccacga tgcgtccggc gtagaggatc tgctcatgtt
     3901 tgacagctta tcatcgatgc ataatgtgcc tgtcaaatgg acgaagcagg gattctgcaa
     3961 accctatgct actccctcga gccgtcaatt gtctgattcg ttaccaatta ggatccttat
     4021 cactgcccgc tttccagtcg ggaaacctgt cgtgccagct gcattaatga atcggccaac
     4081 gcgcggggag aggcggtttg cgtattgggc gccagggtgg tttttctttt caccagtgag
     4141 actggcaaca gctgattgcc cttcaccgcc tggccctgag agagttgcag caagcggtcc
     4201 acgctggttt gccccagcag gcgaaaatcc tgtttgatgg tggttaacgg cgggatataa
     4261 catgagctat cttcggtatc gtcgtatccc actaccgaga tatccgcacc aacgcgcagc
     4321 ccggactcgg taatggcgcg cattgcgccc agcgccatct gatcgttggc aaccagcatc
     4381 gcagtgggaa cgatgccctc attcagcatt tgcatggttt gttgaaaacc ggacatggca
     4441 ctccagtcgc cttcccgttc cgctatcggc tgaatttgat tgcgagtgag atatttatgc
     4501 cagccagcca gacgcagacg cgccgagaca gaacttaatg ggcccgctaa cagcgcgatt
     4561 tgctggtgac ccaatgcgac cagatgctcc acgcccagtc gcgtaccgtc ctcatgggag
     4621 taaataatac tgttgatggg tgtctggtca gagacatcaa gaaataacgc cggaacatta
     4681 gtgcaggcag cttccacagc aatggcatcc tggtcatcca gcggatagtt aatgatcagc
     4741 ccactgacgc gttgcgcgag aagattgtgc accgccgctt tacaggcttc gacgccgctt
     4801 cgttctacca tcgacaccac cacgctggca cccagttgat cggcgcgaga tttaatcgcc
     4861 gcgacaattt gcgacggcgc gtgcagggcc agactggagg tggcaacgcc aatcagcaac
     4921 gactgtttgc ccgccagttg ttgtgccacg cggttgggaa tgtaattcag ctccaccatc
     4981 gccgcttcca ctttttcccg cgttttcgca gaaacgtggc tggcctggtt caccacgcgg
     5041 gaaacggtca tataagagac accggcatac tctgcgacat cgtataacgt tactggtttc
     5101 atattcacca ccctgaattg actctcttcc gggcgctatc atgccatacc gcgaaaggtt
     5161 ttgcgccatt cggctgtgtt gacaattaat catcggctcg tataatgtgt ggaattgtga
     5221 gcgctcacaa tttactagag aaagaggaga aataatcaat ggatatgaat gagcaacagt
     5281 ttttcgacta cgtaactaag tttggcgcct accaaaaacg ctcgatgttt ggtggtattg
     5341 gcttgtttca acacgacgct atgtatgtgt tggtcagtga agaccgcatt tttgtgcgtg
     5401 gtggagaaga gctcgaccct gagctcttgg ccttagggtg cgagaaatat cgccatgtta
     5461 aaaaacagac aacggcaacc gtaaactatt acgacatcac tgaactgtat gagcaacatc
     5521 accctgagct agactcgatt attgaacgct cgattcagtt ttctgtgaat cagcgggaat
     5581 ttcaacgctc agcagccagt cgtcgtctac gggatttacc caatatgcaa ctgactttgg
     5641 agcgtatggt aaaaaaagcg ggcattgacg atgtggaaac ttttatgagc ctcggtgcgc
     5701 cagaagtgtt taataaggtg cgtcaagctt atggaagtga tgtcgatgta aaactactgt
     5761 ggaagtttgc gggtgcgatt gaaggcattc actggaaact gctgcaagag ccgcgtaagc
     5821 gccaactgtt agaaagttgt cagcagcgtg cttaaaaaaa aaaaccccgc ccctgacagg
     5881 gcggggtttt ttttcgctta ctagcgtata aacgcagaaa ggcccacccg aaggtgagcc
     5941 agtgtgactc tagtagagag cgttcaccga caaacaacag ataaaacgaa aggcccagtc
     6001 tttcgactga gcctttcgtt ttatttgatg cctggttacc cctaagcagc cagagcgtag
     6061 ttttcgtcgt tagcagctaa agcgtcacct cctagctgac tcaaatcaat gcgtgtttca
     6121 taaagaccag tgatggattg atggataaga gtggcatcta aaacttcttt tgtagacgta
     6181 tatcgtttac gatcaattgt tgtatcaaaa tatttaaaag cagcgggagc tccaagattc
     6241 gtcaacgtaa ataaatgaat aatattttct gcttgttcac gtattggttt gtctctatgt
     6301 ttgttatatg cactaagaac tttatctaaa ttggcatctg ctaaaataac acgcttagaa
     6361 aattcactga tttgctcaat aatctcatct aaataatgct tatgctgctc cacaaacaat
     6421 tgtttttgtt cgttatcttc tggactaccc ttcaactttt cataatgact agctaaatat
     6481 aaaaaattca catatttgct tggcagagcc agctcatttc ctttttgtaa ttctccggca
     6541 ctagccagca tccgtttacg accgttttct aactcaaaaa gactatattt aggtagttta
     6601 atgattaagt cttttttaac ttccttatat cctttagctt ctaaaaagtc aatcggattt
     6661 ttttcaaagg aacttctttc cataattgtg atccctagta actctttaac ggattttaac
     6721 ttcttcgatt tccctttttc caccttagca accactagga ctgaataagc taccgttgga
     6781 ctatcaaaac caccatattt ttttggatcc cagtcttttt tacgagcaat aagcttgtcc
     6841 gaatttcttt ttggtaaaat tgactccttg gagaatccgc ctgtctgtac ttctgttttc
     6901 ttgacaatat tgacttgggg catggacaat actttgcgca ctgtggcaaa atctcgccct
     6961 ttatcccaga caatttctcc agtttcccca ttagtttcga ttagagggcg tttgcgaatc
     7021 tctccatttg caagtgtaat ttctgttttg aagaagttca tgatattaga gtaaaagaaa
     7081 tattttgcgg ttgctttgcc tatttcttgc tcagacttag caatcatttt acgaacatca
     7141 taaactttat aatcaccata gacaaactcc gattcaagtt ttggatattt cttaatcaaa
     7201 gcagttccaa cgacggcatt tagatacgca tcatgggcat gatggtaatt gttaatctca
     7261 cgtactttat agaattggaa atcttttcgg aagtcagaaa ctaatttaga ttttaaggta
     7321 atcactttaa cctctcgaat aagtttatca ttttcatcgt atttagtatt catgcgacta
     7381 tccaaaattt gtgccacatg cttagtgatt tggcgagttt caaccaattg gcgtttgata
     7441 aaaccagctt tatcaagttc actcaaacct ccacgttcag ctttcgttaa attatcaaac
     7501 ttacgttgag tgattaactt ggcgtttaga agttgtctcc aatagttttt catctttttg
     7561 actacttctt cacttggaac gttatccgat ttaccacgat ttttatcaga acgcgttaag
     7621 accttattgt ctattgaatc gtctttaagg aaactttgtg gaacaatgtg atcgacatca
     7681 taatcactta aacgattaat atctaattct tggtccacat acatgtctct tccattttgg
     7741 agataataga gatagagctt ttcattttgc aattgagtat tttcaacagg atgctcttta
     7801 agaatctgac ttcctaattc tttgatacct tcttcgattc gtttcatacg ctctcgcgaa
     7861 tttttctggc ccttttgagt tgtctgattt tcacgtgcca tttcaataac gatattttct
     7921 ggcttatgcc gccccattac tttgaccaat tcatcaacaa cttttacagt ctgtaaaata
     7981 ccttttttaa tagcagggct accagctaaa tttgcaatat gttcatgtaa actatcgcct
     8041 tgtccagaca cttgtgcttt ttgaatgtct tctttaaatg tcaaactatc atcatggatc
     8101 agctgcataa aattgcgatt ggcaaaacca tctgatttca aaaaatctaa tattgttttg
     8161 ccagattgct tatccctaat accattaatc aattttcgag acaaacgtcc ccaaccagta
     8221 taacggcgac gtttaagctg tttcatcacc ttatcatcaa agaggtgagc atatgtttta
     8281 agtctttcct caatcatctc cctatcttca aataaggtca atgttaaaac aatatcctct
     8341 aagatatctt cattttcttc attatccaaa aaatctttat ctttaataat ttttagcaaa
     8401 tcatggtagg tacctaatga agcattaaat ctatcttcaa ctcctgaaat ttcaacacta
     8461 tcaaaacatt ctattttttt gaaataatct tcttttaatt gcttaacggt tacttttcga
     8521 tttgttttga agagtaaatc aacaatggct ttcttctgtt cacctgaaag aaatgctggt
     8581 tttcgcattc cttcagtaac atatttgacc tttgtcaatt cgttataaac cgtaaaatac
     8641 tcataaagca aactatgttt tggtagtact ttttcatttg gaagattttt atcaaagttt
     8701 gtcatgcgtt caataaatga ttgagctgaa gcacctttat cgacaacttc ttcaaaattc
     8761 catggggtaa ttgtttcttc agacttccga gtcatccatg caaaacgact attgccacgc
     8821 gccaatggac caacataata aggaattcga aaagtcaaga ttttttcaat cttctcacga
     8881 ttgtctttta aaaatggata aaagtcttct tgtcttctca aaatagcatg cagctcaccc
     8941 aagtgaattt gatggggaat agagccgttg tcaaaggtcc gttgcttgcg cagcaaatct
     9001 tcacgattta gtttcaccaa taattcctca gtaccatcca ttttttctaa aattggtttg
     9061 ataaatttat aaaattcttc ttggctagct cccccatcaa tataacctgc atatccgttt
     9121 tttgattgat caaaaaagat ttctttatac ttttctggaa gttgttgtcg aactaaagct
     9181 tttaaaagag tcaagtcttg atgatgttca tcgtagcgtt taatcattga agctgatagg
     9241 ggagccttag ttatttcagt atttactctt aggatatctg aaagtaaaat agcatctgat
     9301 aaattcttag ctgccaaaaa caaatcagca tattgatctc caatttgcgc caataaatta
     9361 tctaaatcat catcgtaagt atcttttgaa agctgtaatt tagcatcttc tgccaaatca
     9421 aaatttgatt taaaattagg ggtcaaaccc aatgacaaag caatgagatt cccaaataag
     9481 ccatttttct tctcaccggg gagctgagca atgagatttt ctaatcgtct tgatttactc
     9541 aatcgtgcag aaagaatcgc tttagcatct actccacttg cgttaatagg gttttcttca
     9601 aataattgat tgtaggtttg taccaactgg ataaatagtt tgtccacatc actattatca
     9661 ggatttaaat ctccctcaat caaaaaatga ccacgaaact taatcatatg cgctaaggcc
     9721 aaatagatta agcgcaaatc cgctttatca gtagaatcta ccaatttttt tcgcagatga
     9781 tagatagttg gatatttctc atgataagca acttcatcta ctatatttcc aaaaatagga
     9841 tgacgttcat gcttcttgtc ttcttccacc aaaaaagact cttcaagtcg atgaaagaaa
     9901 ctatcatcta ctttcgccat ctcatttgaa aaaatctcct gtagataaca aatacgattc
     9961 ttccgacgtg tataccttct acgagctgtc cgtttcagac gagtcgcttc cgctgtctct
    10021 ccactgtcaa ataaaagagc ccctataaga ttttttttga tactgtggcg gtctgtattt
    10081 cccagaacct tgaacttttt agacggaacc ttatattcat cagtgatcac cgcccatccg
    10141 acgctatttg tgccgatatc taagcctatt gagtatttct tatccat
//
